Addgene plasmid #210852: pCDH1-CMV-FIP200-mCherry-Hygro
Purpose: Lentiviral expression vector encoding FIP200-mCherry
Depositing lab: James Hurley. Depositing organization: University of California, Berkeley. Publication: Structure and activation of the human autophagy-initiating ULK1C:PI3KC3-C1 supercomplex. Chen M, Nguyen TN, Ren X, Khuu G, Cook ASI, Zhao Y, Yildiz A, Lazarou M, Hurley JH. Nat Struct Mol Biol. 2025 Sep;32(9):1596-1605. doi: 10.1038/s41594-025-01557-x. Epub 2025 May 29. PubMed 40442316.
Backbone
  Vector backbone: pCDH1-CMV-MCS-SV40-Hygro
  Vector type: Lentiviral
  Selectable markers: Hygromycin
Growth in bacteria
  Bacterial resistance: Ampicillin, 100 μg/mL
  Growth temperature: 37°C
  Growth strain: NEB Stable
  Copy number: High Copy
Gene/Insert
  Gene/Insert name: FIP200
  Species: H. sapiens (human)
  Entrez Gene: RB1CC1 (a.k.a. ATG17, CC1, FIP200, PPP1R131)
  Tag / fusion protein: mCherry (C terminal on insert)
  Cloning method: Restriction Enzyme; 5′ cloning site NheI (unknown if destroyed); 3′ cloning site BamHI (unknown if destroyed)
Terms and licenses: Academic/Nonprofit Terms; Industry Terms: Not Available to Industry
Depositor comments: Please visit https://www.biorxiv.org/content/10.1101/2023.06.01.543278v3 for bioRxiv preprint.
How to cite: pCDH1-CMV-FIP200-mCherry-Hygro was a gift from James Hurley (Addgene plasmid # 210852 ; http://n2t.net/addgene:210852 ; RRID:Addgene_210852)
