[The description below was written by a language model from this plasmid's Addgene catalogue record and pLannotate feature annotations shown in this document.]
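Description:
pCDH1-CMV-FIP200-mCherry-Hygro is a 13.3 kb lentiviral transfer plasmid built on the pCDH1-CMV-MCS-SV40-Hygro backbone for expressing human FIP200 (RB1CC1) fused at its C terminus to the red fluorescent protein mCherry. In bacteria it is maintained through a high-copy ColE1/pUC-type origin and selected with ampicillin via the β-lactamase gene. Small annotated fragments of lac, rop, bom and f1 sequences are backbone remnants rather than functional modules.

The viral portion has an RSV promoter driving a truncated HIV-1 5' LTR, which makes genomic RNA production in packaging cells independent of Tat. This is followed by the Ψ packaging signal with adjoining gag sequence, the Rev response element for nuclear export of the unspliced genome, and the cPPT/CTS element that aids nuclear import and transduction. Downstream, a CMV immediate-early enhancer/promoter drives the FIP200 open reading frame, which the record says was cloned between NheI and BamHI. It is joined through residual multiple cloning site sequence to mammalian codon-optimized mCherry. A separate SV40 early promoter drives the hygromycin phosphotransferase gene (hph), allowing hygromycin selection of stably transduced cells. A WPRE sits after the two cassettes to enhance transcript stability and expression, ahead of the truncated 3' LTR. An SV40 polyadenylation signal and SV40 origin lie outside the viral unit.

FIP200 is a scaffold subunit of the ULK1 autophagy-initiation complex. The construct comes from work on the human ULK1C:PI3KC3-C1 supercomplex. It is suited to generating cell lines that stably express fluorescently tagged FIP200, for example for imaging its localization during autophagosome formation or for reconstituting expression, although the record does not state the specific experiments.
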