Features (pLannotate 1.2.2; 30 found; start..end, strand, type, name):
      6..232     +  promoter       RSV promoter: Rous sarcoma virus enhancer/promoter
    233..413     +  LTR            5' LTR (truncated): truncated 5' long terminal repeat (LTR) from HIV-1
    460..585     +  misc_feature   HIV-1 Ψ: packaging signal of human immunodeficiency virus type 1
    569..907     +  CDS            HIV-1 gag (fragment): gag protein from human immunodeficiency virus 1; gag
   1078..1311    +  misc_feature   RRE: The Rev response element (RRE) of HIV-1 allows for Rev-dependent mRNA export from the nucleus to the cytoplasm.
   1688..1788    +  CDS            Rev (fragment): human immunodeficiency virus 1 (HIV-1) Rev protein; rev; enhances nuclear export of unspliced and incompletely spliced viral mRNAs
   1807..1923    +  misc_feature   cPPT/CTS: central polypurine tract and central termination sequence of HIV-1
   1936..2012    +  enhancer       CMV enhancer (fragment): human cytomegalovirus immediate early enhancer
   2013..2216    +  promoter       CMV promoter: human cytomegalovirus (CMV) immediate early promoter
   2299..7080    +  CDS            RB1CC1: RBCC1_HUMAN - Also known as KIAA0203, RBICC. Experimental evidence at protein level: Swiss-Prot protein existence level 1. Involved in autophagy (PubMed:21775823). Regulates early events but also late events of autophagosome formation through direct interaction with Atg16L1 (PubMed:23392225). Required for the formation of the autophagosome-like double-membrane structure that surrounds the Salmonella-containing vacuole (SCV) during S.typhimurium infection and subsequent xenophagy (By similarity). Involved in repair of DNA damage caused by ionizing radiation, which subsequently improves cell sur
   7081..7133    +  misc_feature   MCS: multiple cloning site
   7147..7857    +  CDS            mCherry: monomeric derivative of DsRed fluorescent protein (Shaner et al., 2004) mammalian codon-optimized
   7916..8245    +  promoter       SV40 promoter: SV40 enhancer and early promoter
   8319..9341    +  CDS            hph: KHYB_ECOLX - Experimental evidence at protein level: Swiss-Prot protein existence level 1. The aminoglycoside phosphotransferases achieve inactivation of their antibiotic substrates by phosphorylation. Only phosphorylates hygromycin and closely related compounds such as demethyl analogs and destomycin. From Escherichia coli.
   9372..9394    +  rep_origin     f1 ori (fragment): f1 bacteriophage origin of replication; arrow indicates direction of (+) strand synthesis
   9400..9988    +  misc_feature   WPRE: woodchuck hepatitis virus posttranscriptional regulatory element
   9983..10090   +  CDS            nef (fragment): NEF_SIVS4 - Experimental evidence at protein level: Swiss-Prot protein existence level 1. Interferes with TCR signaling from the cell membrane. Interacts with CD247/TCRZ (TCR zeta chain) and exert potent down- regulation of cell surface TCR/CD3 complexes. From Simian immunodeficiency virus (isolate F236/smH4) (SIV-sm) (Simian immunodeficiency virus sooty mangabey monkey).
  10115..10295   +  LTR            5' LTR (truncated): truncated 5' long terminal repeat (LTR) from HIV-1
  10367..10488   +  polyA_signal   SV40 poly(A) signal: SV40 polyadenylation signal
  10528..10663   +  rep_origin     SV40 ori: SV40 origin of replication
  10718..10740   -  protein_bind   lac operator (fragment): The lac repressor binds to the lac operator to inhibit transcription in E. coli. This inhibition can be relieved by adding lactose or isopropyl-β-D-thiogalactopyranoside (IPTG). lac repressor encoded by lacI
  10744..10774   -  promoter       lac promoter: promoter for the E. coli lac operon
  10789..10810   -  protein_bind   CAP binding site: CAP binding activates transcription in the presence of cAMP. E. coli catabolite activator protein
  10823..10915   -  CDS            lacI (fragment): lac repressor; lacI; The lac repressor binds to the lac operator to inhibit transcription in E. coli. This inhibition can be relieved by adding lactose or isopropyl-β-D-thiogalactopyranoside (IPTG).
  11098..11686   -  rep_origin     ori: high-copy-number ColE1/pMB1/pBR322/pUC origin of replication
  11857..12717   -  CDS            AmpR: β-lactamase; bla; confers resistance to ampicillin, carbenicillin, and related antibiotics
  12718..12822   -  promoter       AmpR promoter: bla
  12917..12952   +  CDS            rop (fragment): Rop protein, which maintains plasmids at low copy number; rop
  13054..13153   +  misc_feature   bom (fragment): basis of mobility region from pBR322
  13159..13313   -  CDS            lacZα (fragment): LacZα fragment of β-galactosidase; lacZ fragment
>Addgene plasmid #210852 | pCDH1-CMV-FIP200-mCherry-Hygro | addgene full sequence | sequence record 417209 | Addgene NGS Result
ACGCGTGTAGTCTTATGCAATACTCTTGTAGTCTTGCAACATGGTAACGATGAGTTAGCAACATGCCTTA
CAAGGAGAGAAAAAGCACCGTGCATGCCGATTGGTGGAAGTAAGGTGGTACGATCGTGCCTTATTAGGAA
GGCAACAGACGGGTCTGACATGGATTGGACGAACCACTGAATTGCCGCATTGCAGAGATATTGTATTTAA
GTGCCTAGCTCGATACATAAACGGGTCTCTCTGGTTAGACCAGATCTGAGCCTGGGAGCTCTCTGGCTAA
CTAGGGAACCCACTGCTTAAGCCTCAATAAAGCTTGCCTTGAGTGCTTCAAGTAGTGTGTGCCCGTCTGT
TGTGTGACTCTGGTAACTAGAGATCCCTCAGACCCTTTTAGTCAGTGTGGAAAATCTCTAGCAGTGGCGC
CCGAACAGGGACTTGAAAGCGAAAGGGAAACCAGAGGAGCTCTCTCGACGCAGGACTCGGCTTGCTGAAG
CGCGCACGGCAAGAGGCGAGGGGCGGCGACTGGTGAGTACGCCAAAAATTTTGACTAGCGGAGGCTAGAA
GGAGAGAGATGGGTGCGAGAGCGTCAGTATTAAGCGGGGGAGAATTAGATCGCGATGGGAAAAAATTCGG
TTAAGGCCAGGGGGAAAGAAAAAATATAAATTAAAACATATAGTATGGGCAAGCAGGGAGCTAGAACGAT
TCGCAGTTAATCCTGGCCTGTTAGAAACATCAGAAGGCTGTAGACAAATACTGGGACAGCTACAACCATC
CCTTCAGACAGGATCAGAAGAACTTAGATCATTATATAATACAGTAGCAACCCTCTATTGTGTGCATCAA
AGGATAGAGATAAAAGACACCAAGGAAGCTTTAGACAAGATAGAGGAAGAGCAAAACAAAAGTAAGACCA
CCGCACAGCAAGCGGCCACTGATCTTCAGACCTGGAGGAGGAGATATGAGGGACAATTGGAGAAGTGAAT
TATATAAATATAAAGTAGTAAAAATTGAACCATTAGGAGTAGCACCCACCAAGGCAAAGAGAAGAGTGGT
GCAGAGAGAAAAAAGAGCAGTGGGAATAGGAGCTTTGTTCCTTGGGTTCTTGGGAGCAGCAGGAAGCACT
ATGGGCGCAGCGTCAATGACGCTGACGGTACAGGCCAGACAATTATTGTCTGGTATAGTGCAGCAGCAGA
ACAATTTGCTGAGGGCTATTGAGGCGCAACAGCATCTGTTGCAACTCACAGTCTGGGGCATCAAGCAGCT
CCAGGCAAGAATCCTGGCTGTGGAAAGATACCTAAAGGATCAACAGCTCCTGGGGATTTGGGGTTGCTCT
GGAAAACTCATTTGCACCACTGCTGTGCCTTGGAATGCTAGTTGGAGTAATAAATCTCTGGAACAGATTT
GGAATCACACGACCTGGATGGAGTGGGACAGAGAAATTAACAATTACACAAGCTTAATACACTCCTTAAT
TGAAGAATCGCAAAACCAGCAAGAAAAGAATGAACAAGAATTATTGGAATTAGATAAATGGGCAAGTTTG
TGGAATTGGTTTAACATAACAAATTGGCTGTGGTATATAAAATTATTCATAATGATAGTAGGAGGCTTGG
TAGGTTTAAGAATAGTTTTTGCTGTACTTTCTATAGTGAATAGAGTTAGGCAGGGATATTCACCATTATC
GTTTCAGACCCACCTCCCAACCCCGAGGGGACCCGACAGGCCCGAAGGAATAGAAGAAGAAGGTGGAGAG
AGAGACAGAGACAGATCCATTCGATTAGTGAACGGATCTCGACGGTATCGGTTAACTTTTAAAAGAAAAG
GGGGGATTGGGGGGTACAGTGCAGGGGAAAGAATAGTAGACATAATAGCAACAGACATACAAACTAAAGA
ATTACAAAAACAAATTACAAAATTCAAAATTTTATCGATACTAGTATTATGCCCAGTACATGACCTTATG
GGACTTTCCTACTTGGCAGTACATCTACGTATTAGTCATCGCTATTACCATGGTGATGCGGTTTTGGCAG
TACATCAATGGGCGTGGATAGCGGTTTGACTCACGGGGATTTCCAAGTCTCCACCCCATTGACGTCAATG
GGAGTTTGTTTTGGCACCAAAATCAACGGGACTTTCCAAAATGTCGTAACAACTCCGCCCCATTGACGCA
AATGGGCGGTAGGCGTGTACGGTGGGAGGTTTATATAAGCAGAGCTCGTTTAGTGAACCGTCAGATCGCC
TGGAGACGCCATCCACGCTGTTTTGACCTCCATAGAAGATTCTAGAGCTAGCGCCACCATGAAGCTCTAT
GTGTTTCTCGTGAATACCGGCACTACCCTGACCTTTGATACCGAACTGACCGTCCAGACCGTGGCTGACC
TGAAGCATGCTATCCAGTCTAAATACAAGATCGCAATTCAGCACCAGGTGCTGGTGGTCAACGGCGGAGA
GTGCATGGCCGCTGATCGCAGGGTCTGTACCTATTCAGCCGGCACCGACACTAACCCAATCTTCCTCTTT
AATAAGGAGATGATTCTGTGCGATAGACCCCCTGCTATCCCCAAGACCACTTTTAGCACTGAGAACGACA
TGGAAATCAAAGTGGAGGAATCCCTGATGATGCCAGCCGTGTTCCACACCGTCGCTTCTCGCACTCAGCT
GGCACTCGAGATGTACGAAGTGGCCAAGAAACTGTGCTCTTTCTGTGAGGGTCTCGTCCACGATGAACAT
CTGCAGCACCAGGGCTGGGCAGCCATTATGGCTAACCTGGAGGACTGTTCAAATAGTTATCAGAAACTGC
TCTTCAAGTTTGAGTCTATCTACTCAAACTATCTGCAGAGCATCGAAGACATTAAACTGAAGCTCACACA
CCTGGGAACCGCAGTGAGCGTCATGGCCAAGATCCCTCTGCTCGAGTGCCTGACTAGGCATTCCTACAGA
GAATGTCTGGGTAGGCTCGATAGTCTGCCAGAACACGAGGACAGCGAGAAAGCCGAAATGAAGCGCTCTA
CAGAGCTGGTGCTCTCACCTGACATGCCAAGGACAACCAACGAAAGTCTGCTCACCAGCTTCCCAAAGTC
CGTGGAGCATGTCTCCCCCGACACTGCCGATGCTGAATCTGGAAAGGAGATTAGAGAAAGTTGCCAGAGC
ACCGTGCACCAGCAGGACGAGACTACAATCGATACTAAGGACGGCGATCTGCCCTTCTTTAACGTCAGTC
TGCTCGATTGGATCAACGTCCAGGACAGACCTAATGATGTGGAGTCCCTGGTCCGGAAGTGCTTTGATAG
CATGTCCCGTCTGGACCCACGTATCATTCGTCCTTTCATCGCAGAGTGTCGTCAGACCATTGCCAAGCTG
GACAACCAGAATATGAAAGCTATTAAGGGTCTGGAAGATCGGCTCTACGCCCTGGACCAGATGATCGCTA
GCTGTGGACGCCTGGTGAACGAGCAGAAGGAACTCGCTCAGGGTTTCCTGGCAAACCAGAAAAGAGCCGA
GAATCTCAAGGATGCATCAGTGCTGCCTGACCTGTGCCTCAGTCATGCCAATCAGCTGATGATTATGCTC
CAGAACCACCGCAAGCTGCTCGACATCAAACAGAAGTGTACCACTGCTAAACAGGAGCTGGCAAACAATC
TCCATGTGAGGCTGAAGTGGTGCTGTTTCGTCATGCTGCACGCAGACCAGGATGGCGAGAAGCTCCAGGC
CCTGCTCAGGCTGGTGATTGAGCTGCTCGAAAGAGTGAAGATCGTCGAGGCTCTGTCCACCGTCCCACAG
ATGTACTGCCTGGCAGTGGTCGAGGTGGTCAGACGTAAAATGTTTATCAAGCACTACAGAGAATGGGCAG
GTGCCCTCGTGAAAGATGGCAAGCGTCTGTATGAAGCCGAGAAATCTAAGCGTGAGTCATTCGGCAAACT
GTTTCGGAAGAGCTTCCTCCGTAACCGGCTGTTCCGCGGACTCGACAGTTGGCCACCCAGCTTTTGCACC
CAGAAACCTAGGAAGTTCGACTGTGAGCTGCCAGATATCTCCCTCAAGGACCTGCAGTTTCTCCAGTCCT
TCTGCCCATCTGAGGTGCAGCCCTTTCTGAGGGTCCCTCTGCTCTGTGACTTCGAACCTCTGCACCAGCA
TGTGCTGGCCCTCCACAACCTCGTCAAGGCTGCACAGAGTCTGGATGAGATGAGCCAGACAATCACCGAC
CTGCTCAGCGAACAGAAGGCTTCTGTGTCACAGACATCCCCACAGTCTGCTAGCTCCCCCCGTATGGAGA
GCACCGCAGGCATCACAACCACTACATCCCCACGTACACCTCCACCACTCACCGTGCAGGATCCCCTGTG
CCCTGCTGTCTGTCCTCTGGAGGAACTCTCTCCAGACAGTATTGATGCACACACTTTCGACTTTGAGACA
ATCCCTCATCCAAACATCGAACAGACCATTCACCAGGTGTCCCTGGACCTCGATTCTCTGGCCGAGAGCC
CCGAATCCGATTTTATGTCCGCTGTGAATGAGTTCGTCATTGAGGAAAACCTGTCTTCACCCAATCCTAT
CTCAGACCCACAGAGTCCCGAGATGATGGTGGAATCCCTGTACAGTAGCGTCATCAACGCCATTGATTCT
CGGCGCATGCAGGACACAAATGTGTGCGGCAAGGAGGACTTTGGAGATCATACCTCTCTGAACGTCCAGC
TCGAACGCTGTAGGGTGGTCGCTCAGGATTCTCATTTCTCAATCCAGACTATTAAGGAGGACCTGTGCCA
CTTCCGCACATTTGTGCAGAAGGAACAGTGCGACTTCAGTAACAGCCTGAAATGTACAGCCGTGGAGATC
AGGAACATCATCGAAAAGGTCAAGTGTTCTCTGGAGATCACCCTCAAAGAAAAGCACCAGAAAGAGCTGC
TCTCACTGAAGAACGAATACGAGGGAAAACTGGACGGTCTCATTAAGGAAACCGAGGAAAACGAGAATAA
AATCAAGAAACTGAAGGGAGAGCTGGTGTGCCTCGAGGAAGTCCTGCAGAACAAGGATAATGAATTCGCC
CTGGTGAAACATGAAAAGGAGGCTGTCATCTGCCTGCAGAATGAGAAAGACCAGAAGCTGCTCGAAATGG
AGAACATTATGCACTCACAGAATTGTGAGATCAAAGAACTGAAGCAGAGTAGAGAGATCGTGCTGGAAGA
TCTCAAGAAACTGCATGTCGAGAATGACGAAAAGCTGCAGCTGCTCCGTGCCGAACTCCAGAGCCTGGAG
CAGTCCCACCTCAAGGAACTGGAGGATACTCTGCAGGTGCGCCATATCCAGGAATTCGAGAAGGTGATGA
CAGACCACAGAGTCAGCCTCGAGGAACTGAAGAAAGAGAACCAGCAGATCATTAATCAGATCCAGGAGTC
CCACGCTGAAATCATTCAGGAAAAAGAGAAGCAGCTGCAGGAGCTGAAACTCAAGGTGTCTGACCTCAGC
GATACCCGCTGCAAACTGGAAGTCGAGCTGGCCCTCAAGGAAGCTGAGACTGACGAGATCAAAATTCTGC
TCGAGGAATCTCGGGCCCAGCAGAAAGAAACCCTGAAGTCACTGCTCGAACAGGAGACCGAAAATCTCCG
TACTGAGATCAGCAAACTGAACCAGAAGATTCAGGATAACAATGAGAATTACCAAGTGGGACTCGCTGAA
CTGAGAACTCTCATGACAATCGAGAAGGACCAGTGTATCTCTGAACTGATTTCACGTCATGAGGAAGAGT
CAAACATTCTGAAAGCAGAGCTCAATAAAGTGACTAGTCTGCACAACCAGGCCTTCGAGATCGAGAAGAA
CCTGAAGGAGCAGATCATTGAACTGCAGTCCAAGCTCGATTCCGAACTGTCTGCCCTCGAGAGGCAGAAA
GACGAAAAGATCACACAGCAGGAAGAGAAGTATGAGGCTATCATTCAGAACCTCGAAAAAGATAGGCAGA
AGCTGGTGTCCTCTCAGGAGCAGGACAGAGAACAGCTGATTCAGAAACTCAATTGCGAGAAGGACGAAGC
AATCCAGACAGCCCTCAAAGAGTTCAAGCTGGAGAGAGAAGTGGTCGAGAAAGAACTGCTCGAGAAAGTG
AAGCACCTGGAAAACCAGATCGCTAAGTCACCCGCAATTGATAGTACCCGTGGTGACTCAAGTAGCCTGG
TGGCCGAGCTCCAGGAAAAGCTGCAGGAAGAGAAGGCTAAGTTTCTGGAGCAGCTCGAAGAGCAGGAAAA
AAGAAAGAACGAAGAGATGCAGAATGTGCGTACAAGCCTGATCGCCGAGCAGCAGACCAACTTCAATACC
GTCCTGACTCGTGAGAAAATGCGGAAGGAAAACATCATTAATGACCTCAGCGATAAACTGAAGTCCACCA
TGCAGCAGCAGGAGCGCGACAAGGATCTCATCGAGTCCCTGTCTGAAGACAGAGCTCGTCTGCTCGAAGA
GAAGAAAAAGCTGGAAGAGGAAGTCAGTAAGCTGAGGTCCTCTTCATTCGTGCCAAGCCCCTACGTCGCT
ACTGCACCCGAGCTGTATGGAGCCTGCGCTCCTGAGCTGCCTGGTGAATCAGACCGGAGTGCCGTGGAGA
CTGCTGATGAAGGCCGCGTCGACTCTGCCATGGAGACAAGCATGATGTCCGTGCAGGAAAACATTCATAT
GCTGTCAGAGGAAAAGCAGAGAATCATGCTGCTCGAGCGTACCCTGCAGCTCAAAGAGGAAGAGAACAAG
CGCCTCAATCAGAGGCTGATGTCACAGAGTATGAGTAGCGTGTCCTCTCGCCACTCCGAGAAGATCGCCA
TTAGGGATTTCCAAGTGGGAGACCTGGTCCTCATCATTCTGGACGAACGCCATGATAACTACGTGCTGTT
TACTGTCTCTCCTACACTGTATTTCCTCCACAGCGAGTCCCTGCCCGCTCTGGACCTCAAGCCTGGTGAA
GGCGCATCTGGCGCCTCAAGGAGACCCTGGGTGCTGGGAAAAGTCATGGAGAAGGAATACTGCCAGGCTA
AAAAGGCACAGAACCGTTTTAAGGTGCCTCTGGGCACCAAATTCTATCGGGTGAAGGCCGTCTCCTGGAA
TAAAAAGGTCCTCGAGCTCAAGCTTCGAATTCTGCAGTCGACGGTACCGCGGGCCCGGGATCCACCGGTC
GCCACCATGGTGAGCAAGGGCGAGGAGGATAACATGGCCATCATCAAGGAGTTCATGCGCTTCAAGGTGC
ACATGGAGGGCTCCGTGAACGGCCACGAGTTCGAGATCGAGGGCGAGGGCGAGGGCCGCCCCTACGAGGG
CACCCAGACCGCCAAGCTGAAGGTGACCAAGGGTGGCCCCCTGCCCTTCGCCTGGGACATCCTGTCCCCT
CAGTTCATGTACGGCTCCAAGGCCTACGTGAAGCACCCCGCCGACATCCCCGACTACTTGAAGCTGTCCT
TCCCCGAGGGCTTCAAGTGGGAGCGCGTGATGAACTTCGAGGACGGCGGCGTGGTGACCGTGACCCAGGA
CTCCTCCCTGCAGGACGGCGAGTTCATCTACAAGGTGAAGCTGCGCGGCACCAACTTCCCCTCCGACGGC
CCCGTAATGCAGAAGAAGACCATGGGCTGGGAGGCCTCCTCCGAGCGGATGTACCCCGAGGACGGCGCCC
TGAAGGGCGAGATCAAGCAGAGGCTGAAGCTGAAGGACGGCGGCCACTACGACGCTGAGGTCAAGACCAC
CTACAAGGCCAAGAAGCCCGTGCAGCTGCCCGGCGCCTACAACGTCAACATCAAGTTGGACATCACCTCC
CACAACGAGGACTACACCATCGTGGAACAGTACGAACGCGCCGAGGGCCGCCACTCCACCGGCGGCATGG
ACGAGCTGTACAAGTAGGGATCCCAGTGTGGTGGTACGTAGGAATTCGCCAGCACAGTGGTCGACCCTGT
GGAATGTGTGTCAGTTAGGGTGTGGAAAGTCCCCAGGCTCCCCAGCAGGCAGAAGTATGCAAAGCATGCA
TCTCAATTAGTCAGCAACCAGGTGTGGAAAGTCCCCAGGCTCCCCAGCAGGCAGAAGTATGCAAAGCATG
CATCTCAATTAGTCAGCAACCATAGTCCCGCCCCTAACTCCGCCCATCCCGCCCCTAACTCCGCCCAGTT
CCGCCCATTCTCCGCCCCATGGCTGACTAATTTTTTTTATTTATGCAGAGGCCGAGGCCGCCTCGGCCTC
TGAGCTATTCCAGAAGTAGTGAGGAGGCTTTTTTGGAGGCCTAGGCTTTTGCAAAAAGCTTGCCAGCTGG
GGCGCCCTCTGGTAAGGTTGGGAAGCCCTGCAGATCTGATCCCGGGGGGCAATGAGATATGAAAAAGCCT
GAACTCACCGCGACGTCTGTCGAGAAGTTTCTGATCGAAAAGTTCGACAGCGTCTCCGACCTGATGCAGC
TCTCGGAGGGCGAAGAATCTCGTGCTTTCAGCTTCGATGTAGGAGGGCGTGGATATGTCCTGCGGGTAAA
TAGCTGCGCCGATGGTTTCTACAAAGATCGTTATGTTTATCGGCACTTTGCATCGGCCGCGCTCCCGATT
CCGGAAGTGCTTGACATTGGGGAATTTAGCGAGAGCCTGACCTATTGCATCTCCCGCCGTGCACAGGGTG
TCACGTTGCAAGACCTGCCTGAAACCGAACTGCCCGCTGTTCTGCAGCCGGTCGCGGAGGCCATGGATGC
GATCGCTGCGGCCGATCTTAGCCAGACGAGCGGGTTCGGCCCATTCGGACCGCAAGGAATCGGTCAATAC
ACTACATGGCGTGATTTCATATGCGCGATTGCTGATCCCCATGTGTATCACTGGCAAACTGTGATGGACG
ACACCGTCAGTGCGTCCGTCGCGCAGGCTCTCGATGAGCTGATGCTTTGGGCCGAGGACTGCCCCGAAGT
CCGGCACCTCGTGCACGCGGATTTCGGCTCCAACAATGTCCTGACGGACAATGGCCGCATAACAGCGGTC
ATTGACTGGAGCGAGGCGATGTTCGGGGATTCCCAATACGAGGTCGCCAACATCTTCTTCTGGAGGCCGT
GGTTGGCTTGTATGGAGCAGCAGACGCGCTACTTCGAGCGGAGGCATCCGGAGCTTGCAGGATCGCCGCG
GCTCCGGGCGTATATGCTCCGCATTGGTCTTGACCAACTCTATCAGAGCTTGGTTGACGGCAATTTCGAT
GATGCAGCTTGGGCGCAGGGTCGATGCGACGCAATCGTCCGATCCGGAGCCGGGACTGTCGGGCGTACAC
AAATCGCCCGCAGAAGCGCGGCCGTCTGGACCGATGGCTGTGTAGAAGTACTCGCCGATAGTGGAAACCG
ACGCCCCAGCACTCGTCCGAGGGCAAAGGAATAGAGTAGATGCCGACCGGGATCTATCGATGCGGCGGGT
GTGGTGGTTACGCGTCGACAATCAACCTCTGGATTACAAAATTTGTGAAAGATTGACTGGTATTCTTAAC
TATGTTGCTCCTTTTACGCTATGTGGATACGCTGCTTTAATGCCTTTGTATCATGCTATTGCTTCCCGTA
TGGCTTTCATTTTCTCCTCCTTGTATAAATCCTGGTTGCTGTCTCTTTATGAGGAGTTGTGGCCCGTTGT
CAGGCAACGTGGCGTGGTGTGCACTGTGTTTGCTGACGCAACCCCCACTGGTTGGGGCATTGCCACCACC
TGTCAGCTCCTTTCCGGGACTTTCGCTTTCCCCCTCCCTATTGCCACGGCGGAACTCATCGCCGCCTGCC
TTGCCCGCTGCTGGACAGGGGCTCGGCTGTTGGGCACTGACAATTCCGTGGTGTTGTCGGGGAAATCATC
GTCCTTTCCTTGGCTGCTCGCCTGTGTTGCCACCTGGATTCTGCGCGGGACGTCCTTCTGCTACGTCCCT
TCGGCCCTCAATCCAGCGGACCTTCCTTCCCGCGGCCTGCTGCCGGCTCTGCGGCCTCTTCCGCGTCTTC
GCCTTCGCCCTCAGACGAGTCGGATCTCCCTTTGGGCCGCCTCCCCGCCTGGTACCTTTAAGACCAATGA
CTTACAAGGCAGCTGTAGATCTTAGCCACTTTTTAAAAGAAAAGGGGGGACTGGAAGGGCTAATTCACTC
CCAACGAAGATAAGATCTGCTTTTTGCTTGTACTGGGTCTCTCTGGTTAGACCAGATCTGAGCCTGGGAG
CTCTCTGGCTAACTAGGGAACCCACTGCTTAAGCCTCAATAAAGCTTGCCTTGAGTGCTTCAAGTAGTGT
GTGCCCGTCTGTTGTGTGACTCTGGTAACTAGAGATCCCTCAGACCCTTTTAGTCAGTGTGGAAAATCTC
TAGCAGTAGTAGTTCATGTCATCTTATTATTCAGTATTTATAACTTGCAAAGAAATGAATATCAGAGAGT
GAGAGGAACTTGTTTATTGCAGCTTATAATGGTTACAAATAAAGCAATAGCATCACAAATTTCACAAATA
AAGCATTTTTTTCACTGCATTCTAGTTGTGGTTTGTCCAAACTCATCAATGTATCTTATCATGTCTGGCT
CTAGCTATCCCGCCCCTAACTCCGCCCATCCCGCCCCTAACTCCGCCCAGTTCCGCCCATTCTCCGCCCC
ATGGCTGACTAATTTTTTTTATTTATGCAGAGGCCGAGGCCGCCTCGGCCTCTGAGCTATTCCAGAAGTA
GTGAGGAGGCTTTTTTGGAGGCCTAGACTTTTGCAGAGACCAAATTCGTAATCATGTCATAGCTGTTTCC
TGTGTGAAATTGTTATCCGCTCACAATTCCACACAACATACGAGCCGGAAGCATAAAGTGTAAAGCCTGG
GGTGCCTAATGAGTGAGCTAACTCACATTAATTGCGTTGCGCTCACTGCCCGCTTTCCAGTCGGGAAACC
TGTCGTGCCAGCTGCATTAATGAATCGGCCAACGCGCGGGGAGAGGCGGTTTGCGTATTGGGCGCTCTTC
CGCTTCCTCGCTCACTGACTCGCTGCGCTCGGTCGTTCGGCTGCGGCGAGCGGTATCAGCTCACTCAAAG
GCGGTAATACGGTTATCCACAGAATCAGGGGATAACGCAGGAAAGAACATGTGAGCAAAAGGCCAGCAAA
AGGCCAGGAACCGTAAAAAGGCCGCGTTGCTGGCGTTTTTCCATAGGCTCCGCCCCCCTGACGAGCATCA
CAAAAATCGACGCTCAAGTCAGAGGTGGCGAAACCCGACAGGACTATAAAGATACCAGGCGTTTCCCCCT
GGAAGCTCCCTCGTGCGCTCTCCTGTTCCGACCCTGCCGCTTACCGGATACCTGTCCGCCTTTCTCCCTT
CGGGAAGCGTGGCGCTTTCTCATAGCTCACGCTGTAGGTATCTCAGTTCGGTGTAGGTCGTTCGCTCCAA
GCTGGGCTGTGTGCACGAACCCCCCGTTCAGCCCGACCGCTGCGCCTTATCCGGTAACTATCGTCTTGAG
TCCAACCCGGTAAGACACGACTTATCGCCACTGGCAGCAGCCACTGGTAACAGGATTAGCAGAGCGAGGT
ATGTAGGCGGTGCTACAGAGTTCTTGAAGTGGTGGCCTAACTACGGCTACACTAGAAGAACAGTATTTGG
TATCTGCGCTCTGCTGAAGCCAGTTACCTTCGGAAAAAGAGTTGGTAGCTCTTGATCCGGCAAACAAACC
ACCGCTGGTAGCGGTGGTTTTTTTGTTTGCAAGCAGCAGATTACGCGCAGAAAAAAAGGATCTCAAGAAG
ATCCTTTGATCTTTTCTACGGGGTCTGACGCTCAGTGGAACGAAAACTCACGTTAAGGGATTTTGGTCAT
GAGATTATCAAAAAGGATCTTCACCTAGATCCTTTTAAATTAAAAATGAAGTTTTAAATCAATCTAAAGT
ATATATGAGTAAACTTGGTCTGACAGTTACCAATGCTTAATCAGTGAGGCACCTATCTCAGCGATCTGTC
TATTTCGTTCATCCATAGTTGCCTGACTCCCCGTCGTGTAGATAACTACGATACGGGAGGGCTTACCATC
TGGCCCCAGTGCTGCAATGATACCGCGAGACCCACGCTCACCGGCTCCAGATTTATCAGCAATAAACCAG
CCAGCCGGAAGGGCCGAGCGCAGAAGTGGTCCTGCAACTTTATCCGCCTCCATCCAGTCTATTAATTGTT
GCCGGGAAGCTAGAGTAAGTAGTTCGCCAGTTAATAGTTTGCGCAACGTTGTTGCCATTGCTACAGGCAT
CGTGGTGTCACGCTCGTCGTTTGGTATGGCTTCATTCAGCTCCGGTTCCCAACGATCAAGGCGAGTTACA
TGATCCCCCATGTTGTGCAAAAAAGCGGTTAGCTCCTTCGGTCCTCCGATCGTTGTCAGAAGTAAGTTGG
CCGCAGTGTTATCACTCATGGTTATGGCAGCACTGCATAATTCTCTTACTGTCATGCCATCCGTAAGATG
CTTTTCTGTGACTGGTGAGTACTCAACCAAGTCATTCTGAGAATAGTGTATGCGGCGACCGAGTTGCTCT
TGCCCGGCGTCAATACGGGATAATACCGCGCCACATAGCAGAACTTTAAAAGTGCTCATCATTGGAAAAC
GTTCTTCGGGGCGAAAACTCTCAAGGATCTTACCGCTGTTGAGATCCAGTTCGATGTAACCCACTCGTGC
ACCCAACTGATCTTCAGCATCTTTTACTTTCACCAGCGTTTCTGGGTGAGCAAAAACAGGAAGGCAAAAT
GCCGCAAAAAAGGGAATAAGGGCGACACGGAAATGTTGAATACTCATACTCTTCCTTTTTCAATATTATT
GAAGCATTTATCAGGGTTATTGTCTCATGAGCGGATACATATTTGAATGTATTTAGAAAAATAAACAAAT
AGGGGTTCCGCGCACATTTCCCCGAAAAGTGCCACCTGACGTCTAAGAAACCATTATTATCATGACATTA
ACCTATAAAAATAGGCGTATCACGAGGCCCTTTCGTCTCGCGCGTTTCGGTGATGACGGTGAAAACCTCT
GACACATGCAGCTCCCGGAGACGGTCACAGCTTGTCTGTAAGCGGATGCCGGGAGCAGACAAGCCCGTCA
GGGCGCGTCAGCGGGTGTTGGCGGGTGTCGGGGCTGGCTTAACTATGCGGCATCAGAGCAGATTGTACTG
AGAGTGCACCATATGCGGTGTGAAATACCGCACAGATGCGTAAGGAGAAAATACCGCATCAGGCGCCATT
CGCCATTCAGGCTGCGCAACTGTTGGGAAGGGCGATCGGTGCGGGCCTCTTCGCTATTACGCCAGCTGGC
GAAAGGGGGATGTGCTGCAAGGCGATTAAGTTGGGTAACGCCAGGGTTTTCCCAGTCACGACGTTGTAAA
ACGACGGCCAGTGCCAAGCTG
