>Addgene plasmid #210852 | pCDH1-CMV-FIP200-mCherry-Hygro | depositor partial sequence | sequence record 411082 | FIP200 (NheI/)
ATGAAGCTCTATGTGTTTCTCGTGAATACCGGCACTACCCTGACCTTTGATACCGAACTGACCGTCCAGA
CCGTGGCTGACCTGAAGCATGCTATCCAGTCTAAATACAAGATCGCAATTCAGCACCAGGTGCTGGTGGT
CAACGGCGGAGAGTGCATGGCCGCTGATCGCAGGGTCTGTACCTATTCAGCCGGCACCGACACTAACCCA
ATCTTCCTCTTTAATAAGGAGATGATTCTGTGCGATAGACCCCCTGCTATCCCCAAGACCACTTTTAGCA
CTGAGAACGACATGGAAATCAAAGTGGAGGAATCCCTGATGATGCCAGCCGTGTTCCACACCGTCGCTTC
TCGCACTCAGCTGGCACTCGAGATGTACGAAGTGGCCAAGAAACTGTGCTCTTTCTGTGAGGGTCTCGTC
CACGATGAACATCTGCAGCACCAGGGCTGGGCAGCCATTATGGCTAACCTGGAGGACTGTTCAAATAGTT
ATCAGAAACTGCTCTTCAAGTTTGAGTCTATCTACTCAAACTATCTGCAGAGCATCGAAGACATTAAACT
GAAGCTCACACACCTGGGAACCGCAGTGAGCGTCATGGCCAAGATCCCTCTGCTCGAGTGCCTGACTAGG
CATTCCTACAGAGAATGTCTGGGTAGGCTCGATAGTCTGCCAGAACACGAGGACAGCGAGAAAGCCGAAA
TGAAGCGCTCTACAGAGCTGGTGCTCTCACCTGACATGCCAAGGACAACCAACGAAAGTCTGCTCACCAG
CTTCCCAAAGTCCGTGGAGCATGTCTCCCCCGACACTGCCGATGCTGAATCTGGAAAGGAGATTAGAGAA
AGTTGCCAGAGCACCGTGCACCAGCAGGACGAGACTACAATTGACACTAAGGACGGCGATCTGCCCTTCT
TTAACGTCAGTCTGCTCGATTGGATCAACGTCCAGGACAGACCTAATGATGTGGAGTCCCTGGTCCGGAA
GTGCTTTGATAGCATGTCCCGTCTGGACCCACGTATCATTCGTCCTTTCATCGCAGAGTGTCGTCAGACC
ATTGCCAAGCTGGACAACCAGAATATGAAAGCTATTAAGGGTCTGGAAGATCGGCTCTACGCCCTGGACC
AGATGATCGCTAGCTGTGGACGCCTGGTGAACGAGCAGAAGGAACTCGCTCAGGGTTTCCTGGCAAACCA
GAAAAGAGCCGAGAATCTCAAGGATGCATCAGTGCTGCCTGACCTGTGCCTCAGTCATGCCAATCAGCTG
ATGATTATGCTCCAGAACCACCGCAAGCTGCTCGACATCAAACAGAAGTGTACCACTGCTAAACAGGAGC
TGGCAAACAATCTCCATGTGAGGCTGAAGTGGTGCTGTTTCGTCATGCTGCACGCAGACCAGGATGGCGA
GAAGCTCCAGGCCCTGCTCAGGCTGGTGATTGAGCTGCTCGAAAGAGTGAAGATCGTCGAGGCTCTGTCC
ACCGTCCCACAGATGTACTGCCTGGCAGTGGTCGAGGTGGTCAGACGTAAAATGTTTATCAAGCACTACA
GAGAATGGGCAGGTGCCCTCGTGAAAGATGGCAAGCGTCTGTATGAAGCCGAGAAATCTAAGCGTGAGTC
ATTCGGCAAACTGTTTCGGAAGAGCTTCCTCCGTAACCGGCTGTTCCGCGGACTCGACAGTTGGCCACCC
AGCTTTTGCACCCAGAAACCTAGGAAGTTCGACTGTGAGCTGCCAGATATCTCCCTCAAGGACCTGCAGT
TTCTCCAGTCCTTCTGCCCATCTGAGGTGCAGCCCTTTCTGAGGGTCCCTCTGCTCTGTGACTTCGAACC
TCTGCACCAGCATGTGCTGGCCCTCCACAACCTCGTCAAGGCTGCACAGAGTCTGGATGAGATGAGCCAG
ACAATCACCGACCTGCTCAGCGAACAGAAGGCTTCTGTGTCACAGACATCCCCACAGTCTGCTAGCTCCC
CCCGTATGGAGAGCACCGCAGGCATCACAACCACTACATCCCCACGTACACCTCCACCACTCACCGTGCA
GGATCCCCTGTGCCCTGCTGTCTGTCCTCTGGAGGAACTCTCTCCAGACAGTATTGATGCACACACTTTC
GACTTTGAGACAATCCCTCATCCAAACATCGAACAGACCATTCACCAGGTGTCCCTGGACCTCGATTCTC
TGGCCGAGAGCCCCGAATCCGATTTTATGTCCGCTGTGAATGAGTTCGTCATTGAGGAAAACCTGTCTTC
ACCCAATCCTATCTCAGACCCACAGAGTCCCGAGATGATGGTGGAATCCCTGTACAGTAGCGTCATCAAC
GCCATTGATTCTCGGCGCATGCAGGACACAAATGTGTGCGGCAAGGAGGACTTTGGAGATCATACCTCTC
TGAACGTCCAGCTCGAACGCTGTAGGGTGGTCGCTCAGGATTCTCATTTCTCAATCCAGACTATTAAGGA
GGACCTGTGCCACTTCCGCACATTTGTGCAGAAGGAACAGTGCGACTTCAGTAACAGCCTGAAATGTACA
GCCGTGGAGATCAGGAACATCATCGAAAAGGTCAAGTGTTCTCTGGAGATCACCCTCAAAGAAAAGCACC
AGAAAGAGCTGCTCTCACTGAAGAACGAATACGAGGGAAAACTGGACGGTCTCATTAAGGAAACCGAGGA
AAACGAGAATAAAATCAAGAAACTGAAGGGAGAGCTGGTGTGCCTCGAGGAAGTCCTGCAGAACAAGGAT
AATGAATTCGCCCTGGTGAAACATGAAAAGGAGGCTGTCATCTGCCTGCAGAATGAGAAAGACCAGAAGC
TGCTCGAAATGGAGAACATTATGCACTCACAGAATTGTGAGATCAAAGAACTGAAGCAGAGTAGAGAGAT
CGTGCTGGAAGATCTCAAGAAACTGCATGTCGAGAATGACGAAAAGCTGCAGCTGCTCCGTGCCGAACTC
CAGAGCCTGGAGCAGTCCCACCTCAAGGAACTGGAGGATACTCTGCAGGTGCGCCATATCCAGGAATTCG
AGAAGGTGATGACAGACCACAGAGTCAGCCTCGAGGAACTGAAGAAAGAGAACCAGCAGATCATTAATCA
GATCCAGGAGTCCCACGCTGAAATCATTCAGGAAAAAGAGAAGCAGCTGCAGGAGCTGAAACTCAAGGTG
TCTGACCTCAGCGATACCCGCTGCAAACTGGAAGTCGAGCTGGCCCTCAAGGAAGCTGAGACTGACGAGA
TCAAAATTCTGCTCGAGGAATCTCGGGCCCAGCAGAAAGAAACCCTGAAGTCACTGCTCGAACAGGAGAC
CGAAAATCTCCGTACTGAGATCAGCAAACTGAACCAGAAGATTCAGGATAACAATGAGAATTACCAAGTG
GGACTCGCTGAACTGAGAACTCTCATGACAATCGAGAAGGACCAGTGTATCTCTGAACTGATTTCACGTC
ATGAGGAAGAGTCAAACATTCTGAAAGCAGAGCTCAATAAAGTGACTAGTCTGCACAACCAGGCCTTCGA
GATCGAGAAGAACCTGAAGGAGCAGATCATTGAACTGCAGTCCAAGCTCGATTCCGAACTGTCTGCCCTC
GAGAGGCAGAAAGACGAAAAGATCACACAGCAGGAAGAGAAGTATGAGGCTATCATTCAGAACCTCGAAA
AAGATAGGCAGAAGCTGGTGTCCTCTCAGGAGCAGGACAGAGAACAGCTGATTCAGAAACTCAATTGCGA
GAAGGACGAAGCAATCCAGACAGCCCTCAAAGAGTTCAAGCTGGAGAGAGAAGTGGTCGAGAAAGAACTG
CTCGAGAAAGTGAAGCACCTGGAAAACCAGATCGCTAAGTCACCCGCAATTGATAGTACCCGTGGTGACT
CAAGTAGCCTGGTGGCCGAGCTCCAGGAAAAGCTGCAGGAAGAGAAGGCTAAGTTTCTGGAGCAGCTCGA
AGAGCAGGAAAAAAGAAAGAACGAAGAGATGCAGAATGTGCGTACAAGCCTGATCGCCGAGCAGCAGACC
AACTTCAATACCGTCCTGACTCGTGAGAAAATGCGGAAGGAAAACATCATTAATGACCTCAGCGATAAAC
TGAAGTCCACCATGCAGCAGCAGGAGCGCGACAAGGATCTCATCGAGTCCCTGTCTGAAGACAGAGCTCG
TCTGCTCGAAGAGAAGAAAAAGCTGGAAGAGGAAGTCAGTAAGCTGAGGTCCTCTTCATTCGTGCCAAGC
CCCTACGTCGCTACTGCACCCGAGCTGTATGGAGCCTGCGCTCCTGAGCTGCCTGGTGAATCAGACCGGA
GTGCCGTGGAGACTGCTGATGAAGGCCGCGTCGACTCTGCCATGGAGACAAGCATGATGTCCGTGCAGGA
AAACATTCATATGCTGTCAGAGGAAAAGCAGAGAATCATGCTGCTCGAGCGTACCCTGCAGCTCAAAGAG
GAAGAGAACAAGCGCCTCAATCAGAGGCTGATGTCACAGAGTATGAGTAGCGTGTCCTCTCGCCACTCCG
AGAAGATCGCCATTAGGGATTTCCAAGTGGGAGACCTGGTCCTCATCATTCTGGACGAACGCCATGATAA
CTACGTGCTGTTTACTGTCTCTCCTACACTGTATTTCCTCCACAGCGAGTCCCTGCCCGCTCTGGACCTC
AAGCCTGGTGAAGGCGCATCTGGCGCCTCAAGGAGACCCTGGGTGCTGGGAAAAGTCATGGAGAAGGAAT
ACTGCCAGGCTAAAAAGGCACAGAACCGTTTTAAGGTGCCTCTGGGCACCAAATTCTATCGGGTGAAGGC
CGTCTCCTGGAATAAAAAGGTC
