>Addgene plasmid #210852 | pCDH1-CMV-FIP200-mCherry-Hygro | depositor partial sequence | sequence record 411083 | linker-mCherry (/BamHI)
CTCGAGCTCAAGCTTCGAATTCTGCAGTCGACGGTACCGCGGGCCCGGGATCCACCGGTCGCCACCATGG
TGAGCAAGGGCGAGGAGGATAACATGGCCATCATCAAGGAGTTCATGCGCTTCAAGGTGCACATGGAGGG
CTCCGTGAACGGCCACGAGTTCGAGATCGAGGGCGAGGGCGAGGGCCGCCCCTACGAGGGCACCCAGACC
GCCAAGCTGAAGGTGACCAAGGGTGGCCCCCTGCCCTTCGCCTGGGACATCCTGTCCCCTCAGTTCATGT
ACGGCTCCAAGGCCTACGTGAAGCACCCCGCCGACATCCCCGACTACTTGAAGCTGTCCTTCCCCGAGGG
CTTCAAGTGGGAGCGCGTGATGAACTTCGAGGACGGCGGCGTGGTGACCGTGACCCAGGACTCCTCCCTG
CAGGACGGCGAGTTCATCTACAAGGTGAAGCTGCGCGGCACCAACTTCCCCTCCGACGGCCCCGTAATGC
AGAAGAAGACCATGGGCTGGGAGGCCTCCTCCGAGCGGATGTACCCCGAGGACGGCGCCCTGAAGGGCGA
GATCAAGCAGAGGCTGAAGCTGAAGGACGGCGGCCACTACGACGCTGAGGTCAAGACCACCTACAAGGCC
AAGAAGCCCGTGCAGCTGCCCGGCGCCTACAACGTCAACATCAAGTTGGACATCACCTCCCACAACGAGG
ACTACACCATCGTGGAACAGTACGAACGCGCCGAGGGCCGCCACTCCACCGGCGGCATGGACGAGCTGTA
CAAGTAG
